Addgene plasmid #249157: pPD684 EnAsCas12a-BFP
Purpose: Overexpression of EnAsCas12a-BFP with blasticidin resistance gene. Contains Cp36 recombination site.
Depositing lab: Michael Bassik. Depositing organization: Stanford University. Publication: Reduced Cas9 transgene silencing by incorporation of intron sequences. Arana S, Du PP, Vaughan-Jackson A, Enright N, Spees K, Valbuena R, Garcia CA, Nguyen T, Venida A, Seczynska M, Bintu L, Lehner PJ, Prolo LM, Bassik MC. Nat Commun. 2025 Nov 27;16(1):10656. doi: 10.1038/s41467-025-65669-0. PubMed 41309578.
Backbone
  Vector backbone: pPD008
  Vector type: Mammalian Expression, CRISPR ; Cp36 donor DNA
  Selectable markers: Blasticidin
Growth in bacteria
  Bacterial resistance: Ampicillin, 100 μg/mL
  Growth temperature: 30°C
  Growth strain: NEB Stable
  Copy number: High Copy
Gene/Insert
  Gene/Insert name: EnAsCas12a-TagBFP
  Species: Synthetic
  Promoter: EF1a
  Cloning method: Gibson Cloning
Terms and licenses: Academic/Nonprofit Terms; Industry Terms: Not Available to Industry
How to cite: pPD684 EnAsCas12a-BFP was a gift from Michael Bassik (Addgene plasmid # 249157 ; http://n2t.net/addgene:249157 ; RRID:Addgene_249157)
