[The description below was written by a language model from this plasmid's Addgene catalogue record and pLannotate feature annotations shown in this document.]
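Description:
pPD684 EnAsCas12a-BFP is an 11.4 kb mammalian expression and CRISPR plasmid built on the pPD008 backbone and catalogued as a Cp36 donor DNA. According to the record, it carries a Cp36 recombination site, which implies delivery of the cassette into a matching genomic landing site by recombinase-mediated integration rather than by viral transduction. That site is not itself annotated in the feature table, so its position cannot be given. In bacteria the plasmid replicates from a high-copy ColE1/pUC-type origin and is selected with ampicillin through a full-length AmpR (β-lactamase) gene. A short additional β-lactamase fragment is also detected and appears to be a cloning remnant.

The main payload is a synthetic EnAsCas12a-TagBFP fusion driven by the strong constitutive human EF-1α promoter. The annotated open reading frame consists of the Acidaminococcus Cas12a (AsCpf1) coding sequence, here the enhanced-activity "En" variant according to the catalogue entry. It is followed directly by a bipartite nucleoplasmin nuclear localization signal and then TagBFP, with an SV40 polyadenylation signal downstream. Blue fluorescence therefore reports nuclease expression in individual cells. A separate cassette uses the human ubiquitin C promoter to express blasticidin S deaminase, ending in a synthetic poly(A) signal, for selection of mammalian cells that carry the construct. β-globin insulator elements, together with T7 and rrnG transcription terminators, flank the Cas12a unit, presumably to shield it from transcriptional read-through and neighbouring regulatory influences.

The stated purpose is overexpression of EnAsCas12a-BFP with blasticidin resistance. This suits the generation of stable Cas12a-expressing cell lines for genome editing or screening, and the associated publication concerns the silencing of nuclease transgenes.
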