Features (pLannotate 1.2.2; 19 found; start..end, strand, type, name):
    172..236     -  CDS            bla(M) (fragment): β-lactamase lacking the signal sequence; bla(M); allows cytosolic expression of β-lactamase
    500..1709    +  promoter       UbC promoter: human ubiquitin C promoter
   1713..2111    +  CDS            BSD: blasticidin S deaminase; Aspergillus terreus BSD; confers resistance to blasticidin
   2138..2186    +  polyA_signal   poly(A) signal: synthetic polyadenylation signal
   2452..3312    +  CDS            AmpR: β-lactamase; bla; confers resistance to ampicillin, carbenicillin, and related antibiotics
   3325..3461    +  terminator     rrnG terminator: transcription terminator from the E. coli ribosomal RNA rrnG operon (Albrechtsen et al., 1991)
   3613..3684    +  misc_feature   5' β-globin insulator: insulator upstream of the human β-globin locus (Farrell et al., 2002)
   3689..3735    -  terminator     T7 terminator: transcription terminator for bacteriophage T7 RNA polymerase
   3753..3801    -  polyA_signal   poly(A) signal: synthetic polyadenylation signal
   3942..5120    +  promoter       EF-1α promoter: strong constitutive promoter for human elongation factor EF-1α
   5309..9226    +  CDS            AsCpf1: CRISPR-associated protein from Acidaminococcus sp. BV3L6 (Zetsche et al., 2015)
   9227..9274    +  CDS            nucleoplasmin NLS: bipartite nuclear localization signal from nucleoplasmin
   9290..9987    +  CDS            TagBFP (fragment): monomeric blue fluorescent protein mammalian codon-optimized
  10040..10161   -  polyA_signal   SV40 poly(A) signal: SV40 polyadenylation signal
  10184..10253   -  CDS            large T antigen (fragment): large T antigen from SV40 (simian virus 40)
  10276..10322   +  terminator     T7 terminator: transcription terminator for bacteriophage T7 RNA polymerase
  10352..10488   +  terminator     rrnG terminator: transcription terminator from the E. coli ribosomal RNA rrnG operon (Albrechtsen et al., 1991)
  10533..10604   +  misc_feature   3' β-globin insulator: insulator downstream of the human β-globin locus (Farrell et al., 2002)
  10830..11418   -  rep_origin     ori: high-copy-number ColE1/pMB1/pBR322/pUC origin of replication
>Addgene plasmid #249157 | pPD684 EnAsCas12a-BFP | addgene full sequence | sequence record 496441 | Addgene NGS Result
GAAGATCCTTTGATCTTTTCTACGGGGTCTGACGCTCAGTGGAACGAAAACTCACGTTAAGGGATTTTGG
TCATGAGATTATCAAAAAGGATCTTCACCTAGATCCTTTTAAATTAAAAATGAAGTTTTAAATCAATCTA
AAGTATATATGAGTAAACTTGGTCTGACAGTTACCAATGCTTAATCAGTGAGGCACCTATCTCAGCGATC
TGTCTATTTCGTTCATCCATAGTTGCATTTAAATTTCCGAACTCTCCAAGGCCCTCGTCGGAAAATCTTC
AAACCTTTCGTCCGATCCATCTTGCAGGCTACCTCTCGAACGAACTATCGCAAGTCTCTTGGCCGGCCTT
GCGCCTTGGCTATTGCTTGGCAGCGCCTATCGCCAGGTATTACTCCAATCCCGAATATCCGAGATCGGGA
TCACCCGAGAGAAGTTCAACCTACATCCTCAATCCCGATCTATCCGAGATCCGAGGAATATCGAAATCGG
GGCGCGCCTGGCCTCCGCGCCGGGTTTTGGCGCCTCCCGCGGGCGCCCCCCTCGTCACGGCGAGCGCTGC
CACGTCAGACGAAGGGCGCAGGAGCGTCCTGATCCTTCCGCCCGGACGCTCAGGACAGCGGCCCGCTGCT
CATAAGACTCGGCCTTAGAACCCCAGTATCAGCAGAAGGACATTTTAGGACGGGACTTGGGTGACTCTAG
GGCACTGGTTTTCTTTCCAGAGAGCGGAACAGGCGAGGAAAAGTAGTCCCTTCTCGGCGATTCTGCGGAG
GGATCTCCGTGGGGCGGTGAACGCCGATGATTATATAAGGACGCGCCGGGTGTGGCACAGCTAGTTCCGT
CGCAGCCGGGATTTGGGTCGCGGTTCTTGTTTGTGGATCGCTGTGATCGTCACTTGGTGAGTAGCGGGCT
GCTGGGCTGGCCGGGGCTTTCGTGGCCGCCGGGCCGCTCGGTGGGACGGAAGCGTGTGGAGAGACCGCCA
AGGGCTGTAGTCTGGGTCCGCGAGCAAGGTTGCCCTGAACTGGGGGTTGGGGGGAGCGCAGCAAAATGGC
GGCTGTTCCCGAGTCTTGAATGGAAGACGCTTGTGAGGCGGGCTGTGAGGTCGTTGAAACAAGGTGGGGG
GCATGGTGGGCGGCAAGAACCCAAGGTCTTGAGCCCTTCGCTAATGCGGGAAAGCTCTTATTCGGGTGAG
ATGGGCTGGGCACCATCTGGGGACCCTGACGTGAAGTTTGTCACTGACTGGAGAACTCGGTTTGTCGTCT
GTTGCGGGGGCGGCAGTTATGGCGGTGCCGTTGGGCAGTGCACCCGTACCTTTGGGAGCGCGCGCCCTCG
TCGTGTCGTGACGTCACCCGTTCTGTTGGCTTATAATGCAGGGTGGGGCCACCTGCCGGTAGGTGTGCGG
TAGGCTTTTCTCCGTCGCAGGACGCAGGGTTCGGGCCTAGGGTAGGCTCTCCTGAATCGACAGGCGCCGG
ACCTCTGGTGAGGGGAGGGATAAGTGAGGCGTCAGTTTCTTTGGTCGGTTTTATGTACCTATCTTCTTAA
GTAGCTGAAGCTCCGGTTTTGAACTATGCGCTCGGGGTTGGCGAGTGTGTTTTGTGAAGTTTTTTAGGCA
CCTTTTGAAATGTAATCATTTGGGTCAATATGTAATTTTCAGTGTTAGACTTGTAAATTGTCCGCTAAAT
TCTGGCCGTTTTTGGCTTTTTTGTTAGACAACATGGCCAAGCCTTTGTCTCAAGAAGAATCCACCCTCAT
TGAAAGAGCAACGGCTACAATCAACAGCATCCCCATCTCTGAAGACTACAGCGTCGCCAGCGCAGCTCTC
TCTAGCGACGGCCGCATCTTCACTGGTGTCAATGTATATCATTTTACTGGGGGACCTTGTGCAGAACTCG
TGGTGCTGGGCACTGCTGCTGCTGCGGCAGCTGGCAACCTGACTTGTATCGTCGCGATCGGAAATGAGAA
CAGGGGCATCTTGAGCCCCTGCGGACGGTGCCGACAGGTGCTTCTCGATCTGCATCCTGGGATCAAAGCC
ATAGTGAAGGACAGTGATGGACAGCCGACGGCAGTTGGGATTCGTGAATTGCTGCCCTCTGGTTATGTGT
GGGAGGGCTAAGCTAGTATGTAAGCCTAGTCTTAGATAATAAAATCGCTATCCATCGAAGATGGATGTGT
GTTGGTTTTTTGTGTGTGTAACGCTAGGCGCGCCTGGTGTACCGAGAACGATCCTCTCAGTGCGAGTCTC
GACGATCCATATCGTTGCTTGGCAGTCAGCCAGTCGGAATCCAGCTTGGGACCCAGGAAGTCCAATCGTC
AGATATTGTACTCAAGCCTGGTCACGGCAGCGTACCGATCTGTTTAAACCTAGATATTGATAGTCTGATC
GGTCAACGTATAATCGAGTCCTAGCTTTTGCAAACATCTATCAAGAGACAGGATCAGCAGGAGGCTTTCG
CATGAGTATTCAACATTTCCGTGTCGCCCTTATTCCCTTTTTTGCGGCATTTTGCCTTCCTGTTTTTGCT
CACCCAGAAACGCTGGTGAAAGTAAAAGATGCTGAAGATCAGTTGGGTGCGCGAGTGGGTTACATCGAAC
TGGATCTCAACAGCGGTAAGATCCTTGAGAGTTTTCGCCCCGAAGAACGCTTTCCAATGATGAGCACTTT
TAAAGTTCTGCTATGTGGCGCGGTATTATCCCGTATTGACGCCGGGCAAGAGCAACTCGGTCGCCGCATA
CACTATTCTCAGAATGACTTGGTTGAGTATTCACCAGTCACAGAAAAGCATCTTACGGATGGCATGACAG
TAAGAGAATTATGCAGTGCTGCCATAACCATGAGTGATAACACTGCGGCCAACTTACTTCTGACAACGAT
TGGAGGACCGAAGGAGCTAACCGCTTTTTTGCACAACATGGGGGATCATGTAACTCGCCTTGATCGTTGG
GAACCGGAGCTGAATGAAGCCATACCAAACGACGAGCGTGACACCACGATGCCTGTAGCAATGGCAACAA
CCTTGCGTAAACTATTAACTGGCGAACTACTTACTCTAGCTTCCCGGCAACAGTTGATAGACTGGATGGA
GGCGGATAAAGTTGCAGGACCACTTCTGCGCTCGGCCCTTCCGGCTGGCTGGTTTATTGCTGATAAATCT
GGAGCCGGTGAGCGTGGGTCTCGCGGTATCATTGCAGCACTGGGGCCAGATGGTAAGCCCTCCCGTATCG
TAGTTATCTACACGACGGGGAGTCAGGCAACTATGGATGAACGAAATAGACAGATCGCTGAGATAGGTGC
CTCACTGATTAAGCATTGGTAACCGATTCTAGGTGCATTGGCGCAGAAAAAAATGCCTGATGCGACGCTG
CGCGTCTTATACTCCCACATATGCCAGATTCAGCAACGGATACGGCTTCCCCAACTTGCCCACTTCCATA
CGTGTCCTCCTTACCAGAAATTTATCCTTAAGATCCCGAATCGTTTAAACTCGACTCTGGCTCTATCGAA
TCTCCGTCGTTTCGAGCTTACGCGAACAGCCGTGGCGCTCATTTGCTCGTCGGGCATCGAATCTCGTCAG
CTATCGTCAGCTTACCTTTTTGGCAGCGATCGCGGCTCCCGACATCTTGGACCATTAGCTCCACAGGTAT
CTTCTTCCCTCTAGTGGTCATAACAGCAGCTTCAGCTACCTCTCAATTCAAAAAACCCCTCAAGACCCGT
TTAGAGGCCCCAAGGGGTTATGCTATCAATCGTTGCGTTACACACACAAAAAACCAACACACATCCATCT
TCGATGGATAGCGATTTTATTATCTAACTGCTGATCGAGTGTAGCCCTTAACCGCTTTTGAATGTCCGTC
TTAGTTAATCCCTAATTGAACGCTCCAAAAGGTGACTTCCAATAGGGATTTATTCCTTTTAAAATTAACG
GCATAATCGTAGATCTCGTGAGGCTCCGGTGCCCGTCAGTGGGCAGAGCGCACATCGCCCACAGTCCCCG
AGAAGTTGGGGGGAGGGGTCGGCAATTGAACCGGTGCCTAGAGAAGGTGGCGCGGGGTAAACTGGGAAAG
TGATGTCGTGTACTGGCTCCGCCTTTTTCCCGAGGGTGGGGGAGAACCGTATATAAGTGCACTAGTCGCC
GTGAACGTTCTTTTTCGCAACGGGTTTGCCGCCAGAACACAGGTAAGTGCCGTGTGTGGTTCCCGCGGGC
CTGGCCTCTTTACGGGTTATGGCCCTTGCGTGCCTTGAATTACTTCCACCTGGCTGCAGTACGTGATTCT
TGATCCCGAGCTTCGGGTTGGAAGTGGGTGGGAGAGTTCGTGGCCTTGCGCTTAAGGAGCCCCTTCGCCT
CGTGCTTGAGTTGTGGCCTGGCCTGGGCGCTGGGGCCGCCGCGTGCGAATCTGGTGGCACCTTCGCGCCT
GTCTCGCTGCTTTCGATAAGTCTCTAGCCATTTAAAATTTTTGATGACCTGCTGCGACGCTTTTTTTCTG
GCAAGATAGTCTTGTAAATGCGGGCCAAGATCAGCACACTGGTATTTCGGTTTTTGGGGCCGCGGGCGGC
GACGGGGCCCGTGCGTCCCAGCGCACATGTTCGGCGAGGCGGGGCCTGCGAGCGCGGCCACCGAGAATCG
GACGGGGGTAGTCTCAAGCTGCCCGGCCTGCTCTGGTGCCTGGCCTCGCGCCGCCGTGTATCGCCCCGCC
CTGGGCGGCAAGGCTGGCCCGGTCGGCACCAGTTGCGTGAGCGGAAAGATGGCCGCTTCCCGGCCCTGCT
GCAGGGAGCACAAAATGGAGGACGCGGCGCTCGGGAGAGCGGGCGGGTGAGTCACCCACACAAAGGAAAA
GGGCCTTTCCGTCCTCAGCCGTCGCTTCATGTGACTCCACGGAGTACCGGGCGCCGTCCAGGCACCTCGA
TTAGTTCTCCAGCTTTTGGAGTACGTCGTCTTTAGGTTGGGGGGAGGGGTTTTATGCGATGGAGTTTCCC
CACACTGAGTGGGTGGAGACTGAAGTTAGGCCAGCTTGGCACTTGATGTAATTCTCCTTGGAATTTGCCC
TTTTTGAGTTTGGATCTTGGTTCATTCTCAAGCCTCAGACAGTGGTTCAAAGTTTTTTTCTTCCATTTCA
GGTGTCGTGAAAACTACCCCTAAAAGCCAAAAGATCTTTGTCGATCCTACCATCCACTCGACACACCCGC
CAGCGGCCGCTGCCAAGCTTGCTAGGAATTCCGCGTCTGCAGGATATCAAGCTTGCGGTACCGCGGGCCC
GGCCACCATGGCCCCAAAGAAGAAGCGGAAGGTCGGTATCCACGGAGTCCCAGCAGCCACACAGTTCGAG
GGCTTTACCAACCTGTATCAGGTGAGCAAGACACTGCGGTTTGAGCTGATCCCACAGGGCAAGACCCTGA
AGCACATCCAGGAGCAGGGCTTCATCGAGGAGGACAAGGCCCGCAATGATCACTACAAGGAGCTGAAGCC
CATCATCGATCGGATCTACAAGACCTATGCCGACCAGTGCCTGCAGCTGGTGCAGCTGGATTGGGAGAAC
CTGAGCGCCGCCATCGACTCCTATAGAAAGGAGAAAACCGAGGAGACAAGGAACGCCCTGATCGAGGAGC
AGGCCACATATCGCAATGCCATCCACGACTACTTCATCGGCCGGACAGACAACCTGACCGATGCCATCAA
TAAGAGACACGCCGAGATCTACAAGGGCCTGTTCAAGGCCGAGCTGTTTAATGGCAAGGTGCTGAAGCAG
CTGGGCACCGTGACCACAACCGAGCACGAGAACGCCCTGCTGCGGAGCTTCGACAAGTTTACAACCTACT
TCTCCGGCTTTTATCGGAACAGGAAGAACGTGTTCAGCGCCGAGGATATCAGCACAGCCATCCCACACCG
CATCGTGCAGGACAACTTCCCCAAGTTTAAGGAGAATTGTCACATCTTCACACGCCTGATCACCGCCGTG
CCCAGCCTGCGGGAGCACTTTGAGAACGTGAAGAAGGCCATCGGCATCTTCGTGAGCACCTCCATCGAGG
AGGTGTTTTCCTTCCCTTTTTATAACCAGCTGCTGACACAGACCCAGATCGACCTGTATAACCAGCTGCT
GGGAGGAATCTCTCGGGAGGCAGGCACCGAGAAGATCAAGGGCCTGAACGAGGTGCTGAATCTGGCCATC
CAGAAGAATGATGAGACAGCCCACATCATCGCCTCCCTGCCACACAGATTCATCCCCCTGTTTAAGCAGA
TCCTGTCCGATAGGAACACCCTGTCTTTCATCCTGGAGGAGTTTAAGAGCGACGAGGAAGTGATCCAGTC
CTTCTGCAAGTACAAGACACTGCTGAGAAACGAGAACGTGCTGGAGACAGCCGAGGCCCTGTTTAACGAG
CTGAACAGCATCGACCTGACACACATCTTCATCAGCCACAAGAAGCTGGAGACAATCAGCAGCGCCCTGT
GCGACCACTGGGATACACTGAGGAATGCCCTGTATGAGCGGAGAATCTCCGAGCTGACAGGCAAGATCAC
CAAGTCTGCCAAGGAGAAGGTGCAGCGCAGCCTGAAGCACGAGGATATCAACCTGCAGGAGATCATCTCT
GCCGCAGGCAAGGAGCTGAGCGAGGCCTTCAAGCAGAAAACCAGCGAGATCCTGTCCCACGCACACGCCG
CCCTGGATCAGCCACTGCCTACAACCCTGAAGAAGCAGGAGGAGAAGGAGATCCTGAAGTCTCAGCTGGA
CAGCCTGCTGGGCCTGTACCACCTGCTGGACTGGTTTGCCGTGGATGAGTCCAACGAGGTGGACCCCGAG
TTCTCTGCCCGGCTGACCGGCATCAAGCTGGAGATGGAGCCTTCTCTGAGCTTCTACAACAAGGCCAGAA
ATTATGCCACCAAGAAGCCCTACTCCGTGGAGAAGTTCAAGCTGAACTTTCAGATGCCTACACTGGCCCG
CGGCTGGGACGTGAATCGGGAGAAGAACAATGGCGCCATCCTGTTTGTGAAGAACGGCCTGTACTATCTG
GGCATCATGCCAAAGCAGAAGGGCAGGTATAAGGCCCTGAGCTTCGAGCCCACAGAGAAAACCAGCGAGG
GCTTTGATAAGATGTACTATGACTACTTCCCTGATGCCGCCAAGATGATCCCAAAGTGCAGCACCCAGCT
GAAGGCCGTGACAGCCCACTTTCAGACCCACACAACCCCCATCCTGCTGTCCAACAATTTCATCGAGCCT
CTGGAGATCACAAAGGAGATCTACGACCTGAACAATCCTGAGAAGGAGCCAAAGAAGTTTCAGACAGCCT
ACGCCAAGAAAACCGGCGACCAGAAGGGCTACAGAGAGGCCCTGTGCAAGTGGATCGACTTCACAAGGGA
TTTTCTGTCCAAGTATACCAAGACAACCTCTATCGATCTGTCTAGCCTGCGGCCATCCTCTCAGTATAAG
GACCTGGGCGAGTACTATGCCGAGCTGAATCCCCTGCTGTACCACATCAGCTTCCAGAGAATCGCCGAGA
AGGAGATCATGGATGCCGTGGAGACAGGCAAGCTGTACCTGTTCCAGATCTATAACAAGGACTTTGCCAA
GGGCCACCACGGCAAGCCTAATCTGCACACACTGTATTGGACCGGCCTGTTTTCTCCAGAGAACCTGGCC
AAGACAAGCATCAAGCTGAATGGCCAGGCCGAGCTGTTCTACCGCCCTAAGTCCAGGATGAAGAGGATGG
CACACCGGCTGGGAGAGAAGATGCTGAACAAGAAGCTGAAGGATCAGAAAACCCCAATCCCCGACACCCT
GTACCAGGAGCTGTACGACTATGTGAATCACAGACTGTCCCACGACCTGTCTGATGAGGCCAGGGCCCTG
CTGCCCAACGTGATCACCAAGGAGGTGTCTCACGAGATCATCAAGGATAGGCGCTTTACCAGCGACAAGT
TCTTTTTCCACGTGCCTATCACACTGAACTATCAGGCCGCCAATTCCCCATCTAAGTTCAACCAGAGGGT
GAATGCCTACCTGAAGGAGCACCCCGAGACACCTATCATCGGCATCGATCGGGGCGAGAGAAACCTGATC
TATATCACAGTGATCGACTCCACCGGCAAGATCCTGGAGCAGCGGAGCCTGAACACCATCCAGCAGTTTG
ATTACCAGAAGAAGCTGGACAACAGGGAGAAGGAGAGGGTGGCAGCAAGGCAGGCCTGGTCTGTGGTGGG
CACAATCAAGGATCTGAAGCAGGGCTATCTGAGCCAGGTCATCCACGAGATCGTGGACCTGATGATCCAC
TACCAGGCCGTGGTGGTGCTGGAGAACCTGAATTTCGGCTTTAAGAGCAAGAGGACCGGCATCGCCGAGA
AGGCCGTGTACCAGCAGTTCGAGAAGATGCTGATCGATAAGCTGAATTGCCTGGTGCTGAAGGACTATCC
AGCAGAGAAAGTGGGAGGCGTGCTGAACCCATACCAGCTGACAGACCAGTTCACCTCCTTTGCCAAGATG
GGCACCCAGTCTGGCTTCCTGTTTTACGTGCCTGCCCCATATACATCTAAGATCGATCCCCTGACCGGCT
TCGTGGACCCCTTCGTGTGGAAAACCATCAAGAATCACGAGAGCCGCAAGCACTTCCTGGAGGGCTTCGA
CTTTCTGCACTACGACGTGAAAACCGGCGACTTCATCCTGCACTTTAAGATGAACAGAAATCTGTCCTTC
CAGAGGGGCCTGCCCGGCTTTATGCCTGCATGGGATATCGTGTTCGAGAAGAACGAGACACAGTTTGACG
CCAAGGGCACCCCTTTCATCGCCGGCAAGAGAATCGTGCCAGTGATCGAGAATCACAGATTCACCGGCAG
ATACCGGGACCTGTATCCTGCCAACGAGCTGATCGCCCTGCTGGAGGAGAAGGGCATCGTGTTCAGGGAT
GGCTCCAACATCCTGCCAAAGCTGCTGGAGAATGACGATTCTCACGCCATCGACACCATGGTGGCCCTGA
TCCGCAGCGTGCTGCAGATGCGGAACTCCAATGCCGCCACAGGCGAGGACTATATCAACAGCCCCGTGCG
CGATCTGAATGGCGTGTGCTTCGACTCCCGGTTTCAGAACCCAGAGTGGCCCATGGACGCCGATGCCAAT
GGCGCCTACCACATCGCCCTGAAGGGCCAGCTGCTGCTGAATCACCTGAAGGAGAGCAAGGATCTGAAGC
TGCAGAACGGCATCTCCAATCAGGACTGGCTGGCCTACATCCAGGAGCTGCGCAACAAAAGGCCGGCGGC
CACGAAAAAGGCCGGCCAGGCAAAAAAGAAAAAGGGCAGCAGCGGATCCAGCGAGCTGATTAAGGAGAAC
ATGCACATGAAGCTGTACATGGAGGGCACCGTGGACAACCATCACTTCAAGTGCACATCCGAGGGCGAAG
GCAAGCCCTACGAGGGCACCCAGACCATGAGAATCAAGGTGGTCGAGGGCGGCCCTCTCCCCTTCGCCTT
CGACATCCTGGCTACTAGCTTCCTCTACGGCAGCAAGACCTTCATCAACCACACCCAGGGCATCCCCGAC
TTCTTCAAGCAGTCCTTCCCTGAGGGCTTCACATGGGAGAGAGTCACCACATACGAAGACGGGGGCGTGC
TGACCGCTACCCAGGACACCAGCCTCCAGGACGGCTGCCTCATCTACAACGTCAAGATCAGAGGGGTGAA
CTTCACATCCAACGGCCCTGTGATGCAGAAGAAAACACTCGGCTGGGAGGCCTTCACCGAGACGCTGTAC
CCCGCTGACGGCGGCCTGGAAGGCAGAAACGACATGGCCCTGAAGCTCGTGGGCGGGAGCCATCTGATCG
CAAACATCAAGACCACATATAGATCCAAGAAACCCGCTAAGAACCTCAAGATGCCTGGCGTCTACTATGT
GGACTACAGACTGGAAAGAATCAAGGAGGCCAACAACGAGACCTACGTCGAGCAGCACGAGGTGGCAGTG
GCCAGATACTGCGACCTCCCTAGCAAACTGGGGCACAAGCTTAATTAGTAACTAGCTTGACTGACTGAGA
TACAGCGTACCTTCAGCTCACAGACATGATAAGATACATTGATGAGTTTGGACAAACCACAACTAGAATG
CAGTGAAAAAAATGCTTTATTTGTGAAATTTGTGATGCTATTGCTTTATTTGTAACCATTATAAGCTGCA
ATAAACAAGTTAACAACAACAATTGCATTCATTTTATGTTTCAGGTTCAGGGGGAGGTGTGGGAGGTTTT
TTAAAGCAAGTAAAACCTCTACAAATGTGGTATTGGCCCATCTCTATCGGTATCGTAGCATAACCCCTTG
GGGCCTCTAAACGGGTCTTGAGGGGTTTTTTGTGCCCCTCGGGCCGGATTGCTATCTACCGGCATTGGCG
CAGAAAAAAATGCCTGATGCGACGCTGCGCGTCTTATACTCCCACATATGCCAGATTCAGCAACGGATAC
GGCTTCCCCAACTTGCCCACTTCCATACGTGTCCTCCTTACCAGAAATTTATCCTTAAGGTCGTCAGCTA
TCCTGCAGGCGATCTCTCGATTTCGATCAAGACATTCCTTTAATGGTCTTTTCTGGACACCACTAGGGGT
CAGAAGTAGTTCATCAAACTTTCTTCCCTCCCTAATCTCATTGGTTACCTTGGGCTATCGAAACTTAATT
AACCAGTCAAGTCAGCTACTTGGCGAGATCGACTTGTCTGGGTTTCGACTACGCTCAGAATTGCGTCAGT
CAAGTTCGATCTGGTCCTTGCTATTGCACCCGTTCTCCGATTACGAGTTTCATTTAAATCATGTGAGCAA
AAGGCCAGCAAAAGGCCAGGAACCGTAAAAAGGCCGCGTTGCTGGCGTTTTTCCATAGGCTCCGCCCCCC
TGACGAGCATCACAAAAATCGACGCTCAAGTCAGAGGTGGCGAAACCCGACAGGACTATAAAGATACCAG
GCGTTTCCCCCTGGAAGCTCCCTCGTGCGCTCTCCTGTTCCGACCCTGCCGCTTACCGGATACCTGTCCG
CCTTTCTCCCTTCGGGAAGCGTGGCGCTTTCTCATAGCTCACGCTGTAGGTATCTCAGTTCGGTGTAGGT
CGTTCGCTCCAAGCTGGGCTGTGTGCACGAACCCCCCGTTCAGCCCGACCGCTGCGCCTTATCCGGTAAC
TATCGTCTTGAGTCCAACCCGGTAAGACACGACTTATCGCCACTGGCAGCAGCCACTGGTAACAGGATTA
GCAGAGCGAGGTATGTAGGCGGTGCTACAGAGTTCTTGAAGTGGTGGCCTAACTACGGCTACACTAGAAG
AACAGTATTTGGTATCTGCGCTCTGCTGAAGCCAGTTACCTTCGGAAAAAGAGTTGGTAGCTCTTGATCC
GGCAAACAAACCACCGCTGGTAGCGGTGGTTTTTTTGTTTGCAAGCAGCAGATTACGCGCAGAAAAAAAG
GATCTCAA
